>Addgene plasmid #98328 | CCNT1_pLX307 | addgene full sequence | sequence record 190396 | Addgene NGS Result
GGCTCGAGGCCTGCAGGTGCAAAGATGGATAAAGTTTTAAACAGAGAGGAATCTTTGCAGCTAATGGACC
TTCTAGGTCTTGAAAGGAGTGGGAATTGGCTCCGGTGCCCGTCAGTGGGCAGAGCGCACATCGCCCACAG
TCCCCGAGAAGTTGGGGGGAGGGGTCGGCAATTGAACCGGTGCCTAGAGAAGGTGGCGCGGGGTAAACTG
GGAAAGTGATGTCGTGTACTGGCTCCGCCTTTTTCCCGAGGGTGGGGGAGAACCGTATATAAGTGCAGTA
GTCGCCGTGAACGTTCTTTTTCGCAACGGGTTTGCCGCCAGAACACAGGTAAGTGCCGTGTGTGGTTCCC
GCGGGCCTGGCCTCTTTACGGGTTATGGCCCTTGCGTGCCTTGAATTACTTCCACCTGGCTGCAGTACGT
GATTCTTGATCCCGAGCTTCGGGTTGGAAGTGGGTGGGAGAGTTCGAGGCCTTGCGCTTAAGGAGCCCCT
TCGCCTCGTGCTTGAGTTGAGGCCTGGCCTGGGCGCTGGGGCCGCCGCGTGCGAATCTGGTGGCACCTTC
GCGCCTGTCTCGCTGCTTTCGATAAGTCTCTAGCCATTTAAAATTTTTGATGACCTGCTGCGACGCTTTT
TTTCTGGCAAGATAGTCTTGTAAATGCGGGCCAAGATCTGCACACTGGTATTTCGGTTTTTGGGGCCGCG
GGCGGCGACGGGGCCCGTGCGTCCCAGCGCACATGTTCGGCGAGGCGGGGCCTGCGAGCGCGGCCACCGA
GAATCGGACGGGGGTAGTCTCAAGCTGGCCGGCCTGCTCTGGTGCCTGGCCTCGCGCCGCCGTGTATCGC
CCCGCCCTGGGCGGCAAGGCTGGCCCGGTCGGCACCAGTTGCGTGAGCGGAAAGATGGCCGCTTCCCGGC
CCTGCTGCAGGGAGCTCAAAATGGAGGACGCGGCGCTCGGGAGAGCGGGCGGGTGAGTCACCCACACAAA
GGAAAAGGGCCTTTCCGTCCTCAGCCGTCGCTTCATGTGACTCCACGGAGTACCGGGCGCCGTCCAGGCA
CCTCGATTAGTTCTCGAGCTTTTGGAGTACGTCGTCTTTAGGTTGGGGGGAGGGGTTTTATGCGATGGAG
TTTCCCCACACTGAGTGGGTGGAGACTGAAGTTAGGCCAGCTTGGCACTTGATGTAATTCTCCTTGGAAT
TTGCCCTTTTTGAGTTTGGATCTTGGTTCATTCTCAAGCCTCAGACAGTGGTTCAAAGTTTTTTTCTTCC
ATTTCAGGTGTCGTGAGGCTAGCATCGATTGATCAACAAGTTTGTACAAAAAAGTTGGCATGGAGGGAGA
GAGGAAGAACAACAACAAACGGTGGTATTTCACTCGAGAACAGCTGGAAAATAGCCCATCCCGTCGTTTT
GGCGTGGACCCAGATAAAGAACTTTCTTATCGCCAGCAGGCGGCCAATCTGCTTCAGGACATGGGGCAGC
GTCTTAACGTCTCACAATTGACTATCAACACTGCTATAGTATACATGCATCGATTCTACATGATTCAGTC
CTTCACACAGTTCCCTGGAAATTCTGTGGCTCCAGCAGCCTTGTTTCTAGCAGCTAAAGTGGAGGAGCAG
CCCAAAAAATTGGAACATGTCATCAAGGTAGCACATACTTGTCTCCATCCTCAGGAATCCCTTCCTGATA
CTAGAAGTGAGGCTTATTTGCAACAAGTTCAAGATCTGGTCATTTTAGAAAGCATAATTTTGCAGACTTT
AGGCTTTGAACTAACAATTGATCACCCACATACTCATGTAGTAAAGTGCACTCAACTTGTTCGAGCAAGC
AAGGACTTAGCACAGACTTCTTACTTCATGGCAACCAACAGCCTGCATTTGACCACATTTAGCCTGCAGT
ACACACCTCCTGTGGTGGCCTGTGTCTGCATTCACCTGGCTTGCAAGTGGTCCAATTGGGAGATCCCAGT
CTCAACTGACGGGAAGCACTGGTGGGAGTATGTTGACGCCACTGTGACCTTGGAACTTTTAGATGAACTG
ACACATGAGTTTCTACAGATTTTGGAGAAAACTCCCAACAGGCTCAAACGCATTTGGAATTGGAGGGCAT
GCGAGGCTGCCAAGAAAACAAAAGCAGATGACCGAGGAACAGATGAAAAGACTTCAGAGCAGACAATCCT
CAATATGATTTCCCAGAGCTCTTCAGACACAACCATTGCAGGTTTAATGAGCATGTCAACTTCTACCACA
AGTGCAGTGCCTTCCCTGCCAGTCTCCGAAGAGTCATCCAGCAACTTAACCAGTGTGGAGATGTTGCCGG
GCAAGCGTTGGCTGTCCTCCCAACCTTCTTTCAAACTAGAACCTACTCAGGGTCATCGGACTAGTGAGAA
TTTAGCACTTACAGGAGTTGATCATTCCTTACCACAGGATGGTTCAAATGCATTTATTTCCCAGAAGCAG
AATAGTAAGAGTGTGCCATCAGCTAAAGTGTCACTGAAAGAATACCGCGCGAAGCATGCAGAAGAATTGG
CTGCCCAGAAGAGGCAACTGGAGAACATGGAAGCCAATGTGAAGTCACAATATGCATATGCTGCCCAGAA
TCTCCTTTCTCATCATGATAGCCATTCTTCAGTCATTCTAAAAATGCCCATAGAGGGTTCAGAAAACCCC
GAGCGGCCTTTTCTGGAAAAGGCTGACAAAACAGCTCTCAAAATGAGAATCCCAGTGGCAGGTGGAGATA
AAGCTGCGTCTTCAAAACCAGAGGAGATAAAAATGCGCATAAAAGTCCATGCTGCAGCTGATAAGCACAA
TTCTGTAGAGGACAGTGTTACAAAGAGCCGAGAGCACAAAGAAAAGCACAAGACTCACCCATCTAATCAT
CATCGTCATCATAATCACCACTCACACAAGCACTCTCATTCCCAACTTCCAGTTGGTACTGGGAACAAAC
GTCCTGGTGATCCAAAACATAGTAGCCAGACAAGCAACTTAGCACATAAAACCTATAGCTTGTCTAGTTC
TTTTCCCTCTTCCAGTTCTACTCGTAAAAGGGGACCCTCTGAAGAGACTGGAGGGGCTGTGTTTGATCAT
CCAGCCAAGATTGCCAAGAGTACTAAATCCTCTTCCCTAAATTTCTCCTTCCCTTCACTTCCTACAATGG
GTCAGATGCCTGGGCATAGCTCAGACACAAGTGGCCTTTCCTTTTCACAGCCCAGCTGTAAAACTCGTGT
CCCTCATTCGAAACTGGATAAAGGGCCCACTGGGGCCAATGGTCACAACACGACCCAGACAATAGACTAT
CAAGACACTGTGAATATGCTTCACTCCCTGCTCAGTGCCCAGGGTGTTCAGCCCACTCAGCCTACTGCAT
TTGAATTTGTTCGTCCTTATAGTGACTATCTGAATCCTCGGTCTGGTGGAATCTCCTCGAGATCTGGCAA
TACAGACAAACCCCGGCCACCATCTCTGCCATCAGAACCTCCTCCACCACTTCCACCCCTTCCTAAGAGA
CCCCCAACTTTCTTGTACAAAGTGGTTGATATCGGTAAGCCTATCCCTAACCCTCTCCTCGGTCTCGATT
CTACGTAGTAATGAACTAGTCCGTAACTTGAAAGTATTTCGATTTCTTGGCTTTATATATCTTGTGGAAA
GGACGATACTAAAACCCTTCCTCGGAACCGACGCGTTAAGTCGACAATCAACCTCTGGATTACAAAATTT
GTGAAAGATTGACTGGTATTCTTAACTATGTTGCTCCTTTTACGCTATGTGGATACGCTGCTTTAATGCC
TTTGTATCATGCTATTGCTTCCCGTATGGCTTTCATTTTCTCCTCCTTGTATAAATCCTGGTTGCTGTCT
CTTTATGAGGAGTTGTGGCCCGTTGTCAGGCAACGTGGCGTGGTGTGCACTGTGTTTGCTGACGCAACCC
CCACTGGTTGGGGCATTGCCACCACCTGTCAGCTCCTTTCCGGGACTTTCGCTTTCCCCCTCCCTATTGC
CACGGCGGAACTCATCGCCGCCTGCCTTGCCCGCTGCTGGACAGGGGCTCGGCTGTTGGGCACTGACAAT
TCCGTGGTGTTGTCGGGGAAATCATCGTCCTTTCCTTGGCTGCTCGCCTGTGTTGCCACCTGGATTCTGC
GCGGGACGTCCTTCTGCTACGTCCCTTCGGCCCTCAATCCAGCGGACCTTCCTTCCCGCGGCCTGCTGCC
GGCTCTGCGGCCTCTTCCGCGTCTTCGCCTTCGCCCTCAGACGAGTCGGATCTCCCTTTGGGCCGCCTCC
CCGCGTCGACTTTAAGACCAATGACTTACAAGGCAGCTGTAGATCTTAGCCACTTTTTAAAAGAAAAGGG
GGGACTGGAAGGGCTAATTCACTCCCAACGAAGACAAGATCTGCTTTTTGCTTGTACTGGGTCTCTCTGG
TTAGACCAGATCTGAGCCTGGGAGCTCTCTGGCTAACTAGGGAACCCACTGCTTAAGCCTCAATAAAGCT
TGCCTTGAGTGCTTCAAGTAGTGTGTGCCCGTCTGTTGTGTGACTCTGGTAACTAGAGATCCCTCAGACC
CTTTTAGTCAGTGTGGAAAATCTCTAGCAGTACGTATAGTAGTTCATGTCATCTTATTATTCAGTATTTA
TAACTTGCAAAGAAATGAATATCAGAGAGTGAGAGGAACTTGTTTATTGCAGCTTATAATGGTTACAAAT
AAAGCAATAGCATCACAAATTTCACAAATAAAGCATTTTTTTCACTGCATTCTAGTTGTGGTTTGTCCAA
ACTCATCAATGTATCTTATCATGTCTGGCTCTAGCTATCCCGCCCCTAACTCCGCCCATCCCGCCCCTAA
CTCCGCCCAGTTCCGCCCATTCTCCGCCCCATGGCTGACTAATTTTTTTTATTTATGCAGAGGCCGAGGC
CGCCTCGGCCTCTGAGCTATTCCAGAAGTAGTGAGGAGGCTTTTTTGGAGGCCTAGGGACGTACCCAATT
CGCCCTATAGTGAGTCGTATTACGCGCGCTCACTGGCCGTCGTTTTACAACGTCGTGACTGGGAAAACCC
TGGCGTTACCCAACTTAATCGCCTTGCAGCACATCCCCCTTTCGCCAGCTGGCGTAATAGCGAAGAGGCC
CGCACCGATCGCCCTTCCCAACAGTTGCGCAGCCTGAATGGCGAATGGG
[124 nt withheld, positions 5160-5283]
C
[91 nt withheld, positions 5285-5375]
A
[49 nt withheld, positions 5377-5425]
CCTTTGACGTTGGAGTCCACGTTCTTT
[37 nt withheld, positions 5453-5489]
ACCCTATCTCGGTCTATTCTTTTGATTTATAAGGGATTTTGCCGATTTCGGCCTATTGGTTAAAAAATGA
GCTGATTTAACAAAAATTTAACGCGAATTTTAACAAAATATTAACGCTTACAATTTAGGTGGCACTTTTC
GGGGAAATGTGCGCGGAACCCCTATTTGTTTATTTTTCTAAATACATTCAAATATGTATCCGCTCATGAG
ACAATAACCCTGATAAATGCTTCAATAATATTGAAAAAGGAAGAGTATGAGTATTCAACATTTCCGTGTC
GCCCTTATTCCCTTTTTTGCGGCATTTTGCCTTCCTGTTTTTGCTCACCCAGAAACGCTGGTGAAAGTAA
AAGATGCTGAAGATCAGTTGGGTGCACGAGTGGGTTACATCGAACTGGATCTCAACAGCGGTAAGATCCT
TGAGAGTTTTCGCCCCGAAGAACGTTTTCCAATGATGAGCACTTTTAAAGTTCTGCTATGTGGCGCGGTA
TTATCCCGTATTGACGCCGGGCAAGAGCAACTCGGTCGCCGCATACACTATTCTCAGAATGACTTGGTTG
AGTACTCACCAGTCACAGAAAAGCATCTTACGGATGGCATGACAGTAAGAGAATTATGCAGTGCTGCCAT
AACCATGAGTGATAACACTGCGGCCAACTTACTTCTGACAACGATCGGAGGACCGAAGGAGCTAACCGCT
TTTTTGCACAACATGGGGGATCATGTAACTCGCCTTGATCGTTGGGAACCGGAGCTGAATGAAGCCATAC
CAAACGACGAGCGTGACACCACGATGCCTGTAGCAATGGCAACAACGTTGCGCAAACTATTAACTGGCGA
ACTACTTACTCTAGCTTCCCGGCAACAATTAATAGACTGGATGGAGGCGGATAAAGTTGCAGGACCACTT
CTGCGCTCGGCCCTTCCGGCTGGCTGGTTTATTGCTGATAAATCTGGAGCCGGTGAGCGTGGGTCTCGCG
GTATCATTGCAGCACTGGGGCCAGATGGTAAGCCCTCCCGTATCGTAGTTATCTACACGACGGGGAGTCA
GGCAACTATGGATGAACGAAATAGACAGATCGCTGAGATAGGTGCCTCACTGATTAAGCATTGGTAACTG
TCAGACCAAGTTTACTCATATATACTTTAGATTGATTTAAAACTTCATTTTTAATTTAAAAGGATCTAGG
TGAAGATCCTTTTTGATAATCTCATGACCAAAATCCCTTAACGTGAGTTTTCGTTCCACTGAGCGTCAGA
CCCCGTAGAAAAGATCAAAGGATCTTCTTGAGATCCTTTTTTTCTGCGCGTAATCTGCTGCTTGCAAACA
AAAAAACCACCGCTACCAGCGGTGGTTTGTTTGCCGGATCAAGAGCTACCAACTCTTTTTCCGAAGGTAA
CTGGCTTCAGCAGAGCGCAGATACCAAATACTGTTCTTCTAGTGTAGCCGTAGTTAGGCCACCACTTCAA
GAACTCTGTAGCACCGCCTACATACCTCGCTCTGCTAATCCTGTTACCAGTGGCTGCTGCCAGTGGCGAT
AAGTCGTGTCTTACCGGGTTGGACTCAAGACGATAGTTACCGGATAAGGCGCAGCGGTCGGGCTGAACGG
GGGGTTCGTGCACACAGCCCAGCTTGGAGCGAACGACCTACACCGAACTGAGATACCTACAGCGTGAGCT
ATGAGAAAGCGCCACGCTTCCCGAAGGGAGAAAGGCGGACAGGTATCCGGTAAGCGGCAGGGTCGGAACA
GGAGAGCGCACGAGGGAGCTTCCAGGGGGAAACGCCTGGTATCTTTATAGTCCTGTCGGGTTTCGCCACC
TCTGACTTGAGCGTCGATTTTTGTGATGCTCGTCAGGGGGGCGGAGCCTATGGAAAAACGCCAGCAACGC
GGCCTTTTTACGGTTCCTGGCCTTTTGCTGGCCTTTTGCTCACATGTTCTTTCCTGCGTTATCCCCTGAT
TCTGTGGATAACCGTATTACCGCCTTTGAGTGAGCTGATACCGCTCGCCGCAGCCGAACGACCGAGCGCA
GCGAGTCAGTGAGCGAGGAAGCGGAAGAGCGCCCAATACGCAAACCGCCTCTCCCCGCGCGTTGGCCGAT
TCATTAATGCAGCTGGCACGACAGGTTTCCCGACTGGAAAGCGGGCAGTGAGCGCAACGCAATTAATGTG
AGTTAGCTCACTCATTAGGCACCCCAGGCTTTACACTTTATGCTTCCGGCTCGTATGTTGTGTGGAATTG
TGAGCGGATAACAATTTCACACAGGAAACAGCTATGACCATGATTACGCCAAGCGCGCAATTAACCCTCA
CTAAAGGGAACAAAAGCTGGAGCTGCAAGCTTAATGTAGTCTTATGCAATACTCTTGTAGTCTTGCAACA
TGGTAACGATGAGTTAGCAACATGCCTTACAAGGAGAGAAAAAGCACCGTGCATGCCGATTGGTGGAAGT
AAGGTGGTACGATCGTGCCTTATTAGGAAGGCAACAGACGGGTCTGACATGGATTGGACGAACCACTGAA
TTGCCGCATTGCAGAGATATTGTATTTAAGTGCCTAGCTCGATACATAAACGGGTCTCTCTGGTTAGACC
AGATCTGAGCCTGGGAGCTCTCTGGCTAACTAGGGAACCCACTGCTTAAGCCTCAATAAAGCTTGCCTTG
AGTGCTTCAAGTAGTGTGTGCCCGTCTGTTGTGTGACTCTGGTAACTAGAGATCCCTCAGACCCTTTTAG
TCAGTGTGGAAAATCTCTAGCAGTGGCGCCCGAACAGGGACTTGAAAGCGAAAGGGAAACCAGAGGAGCT
CTCTCGACGCAGGACTCGGCTTGCTGAAGCGCGCACGGCAAGAGGCGAGGGGCGGCGACTGGTGAGTACG
CCAAAAATTTTGACTAGCGGAGGCTAGAAGGAGAGAGATGGGTGCGAGAGCGTCAGTATTAAGCGGGGGA
GAATTAGATCGCGATGGGAAAAAATTCGGTTAAGGCCAGGGGGAAAGAAAAAATATAAATTAAAACATAT
AGTATGGGCAAGCAGGGAGCTAGAACGATTCGCAGTTAATCCTGGCCTGTTAGAAACATCAGAAGGCTGT
AGACAAATACTGGGACAGCTACAACCATCCCTTCAGACAGGATCAGAAGAACTTAGATCATTATATAATA
CAGTAGCAACCCTCTATTGTGTGCATCAAAGGATAGAGATAAAAGACACCAAGGAAGCTTTAGACAAGAT
AGAGGAAGAGCAAAACAAAAGTAAGACCACCGCACAGCAAGCGGCCGCTGATCTTCAGACCTGGAGGAGG
AGATATGAGGGACAATTGGAGAAGTGAATTATATAAATATAAAGTAGTAAAAATTGAACCATTAGGAGTA
GCACCCACCAAGGCAAAGAGAAGAGTGGTGCAGAGAGAAAAAAGAGCAGTGGGAATAGGAGCTTTGTTCC
TTGGGTTCTTGGGAGCAGCAGGAAGCACTATGGGCGCAGCGTCAATGACGCTGACGGTACAGGCCAGACA
ATTATTGTCTGGTATAGTGCAGCAGCAGAACAATTTGCTGAGGGCTATTGAGGCGCAACAGCATCTGTTG
CAACTCACAGTCTGGGGCATCAAGCAGCTCCAGGCAAGAATCCTGGCTGTGGAAAGATACCTAAAGGATC
AACAGCTCCTGGGGATTTGGGGTTGCTCTGGAAAACTCATTTGCACCACTGCTGTGCCTTGGAATGCTAG
TTGGAGTAATAAATCTCTGGAACAGATTTGGAATCACACGACCTGGATGGAGTGGGACAGAGAAATTAAC
AATTACACAAGCTTAATACACTCCTTAATTGAAGAATCGCAAAACCAGCAAGAAAAGAATGAACAAGAAT
TATTGGAATTAGATAAATGGGCAAGTTTGTGGAATTGGTTTAACATAACAAATTGGCTGTGGTATATAAA
ATTATTCATAATGATAGTAGGAGGCTTGGTAGGTTTAAGAATAGTTTTTGCTGTACTTTCTATAGTGAAT
AGAGTTAGGCAGGGATATTCACCATTATCGTTTCAGACCCACCTCCCAACCCCGAGGGGACCCATGCATT
GCATCTCAATTAGTCAGCAACCAGGTGTGGAAAGTCCCCAGGCTCCCCAGCAGGCAGAAGTATGCAAAGC
ATGCGTCTCAATTAGTCAGCAACCATAGTCCCGCCCCTAACTCCGCCCATCCCGCCCCTAACTCCGCCCA
GTTCCGCCCATTCTCCGCCCCATGGCTGACTAATTTTTTTTATTTATGCAGAGGCCGAGGCCGCCTCGGC
CTCTGAGCTATTCCAGAAGTAGTGAGGAGGCTTTTTTGGAGGCCTAGGCTTTTGCAAAAAGCTTTCTAGA
GGTACCACCGGAGCTTACCATGACCGAGTACAAGCCCACGGTGCGCCTCGCCACCCGCGACGACGTCCCC
AGGGCCGTACGCACCCTCGCCGCCGCGTTCGCCGACTACCCCGCCACGCGCCACACCGTCGATCCGGACC
GCCACATCGAGCGGGTCACCGAGCTGCAAGAACTCTTCCTCACGCGCGTCGGGCTCGACATCGGCAAGGT
GTGGGTCGCGGACGACGGCGCCGCCGTGGCGGTCTGGACCACGCCGGAGAGCGTCGAAGCGGGGGCGGTG
TTCGCCGAGATCGGCCCGCGCATGGCCGAGTTGAGCGGTTCCCGGCTGGCCGCGCAGCAACAGATGGAAG
GCCTCCTGGCGCCGCACCGGCCCAAGGAGCCCGCGTGGTTCCTGGCCACCGTCGGCGTCTCGCCCGACCA
CCAGGGCAAGGGTCTGGGCAGCGCCGTCGTGCTCCCCGGAGTGGAGGCGGCCGAGCGCGCCGGGGTGCCC
GCCTTCCTGGAGACCTCCGCGCCCCGCAACCTCCCCTTCTACGAGCGGCTCGGCTTCACCGTCACCGCCG
ACGTCGAGGTGCCCGAAGGACCGCGCACCTGGTGCATGACCCGCAAGCCCGGTGCCAGTTAACGAATTCT
AGATCTTGAGACAAATGGCAGTATTCATCCACAATTTTAAAAGAAAAGGGGGGATTGGGGGGTACAGTGC
AGGGGAAAGAATAGTAGACATAATAGCAACAGACATACAAACTAAAGAATTACAAAAACAAATTACAAAA
ATTCAAAATTTTCGGGTTTATTACAGGGACAGCAGAGATCCACTTTGGCGCC
Features (pLannotate 1.2.2; 34 found; start..end, strand, type, name):
     25..91      +  CDS            small t antigen (fragment): SV40 (simian virus 40) small t antigen
     98..1276    +  promoter       EF-1α promoter: strong constitutive promoter for human elongation factor EF-1α
   1297..1314    +  protein_bind   attB1 (fragment): mutant version of attB; core recombination site for the Gateway® BP reaction BP Clonase™
   1320..3458    +  CDS            CCNT1: CCNT1_HUMAN - Experimental evidence at protein level: Swiss-Prot protein existence level 1. (Microbial infection) In case of HIV or SIV infections, binds to the transactivation domain of the viral nuclear transcriptional activator, Tat, thereby increasing Tat's affinity for the transactivating response RNA element (TAR RNA). Serves as an essential cofactor for Tat, by promoting RNA Pol II activation, allowing transcription of viral genes. From Homo sapiens (Human).
   3503..3526    -  protein_bind   attB2: mutant version of attB; recombination site for the Gateway® BP reaction BP Clonase™
   3534..3575    +  CDS            V5 tag: epitope tag from simian virus 5
   3591..3644    +  promoter       U6 promoter (fragment): RNA polymerase III promoter for human U6 snRNA
   3686..4274    +  misc_feature   WPRE: woodchuck hepatitis virus posttranscriptional regulatory element
   4325..4344    +  misc_feature   cPPT/CTS (fragment): central polypurine tract and central termination sequence of HIV-1
   4346..4579    +  LTR            3' LTR (ΔU3): self-inactivating 3' long terminal repeat (LTR) from HIV-1
   4657..4778    +  polyA_signal   SV40 poly(A) signal: SV40 polyadenylation signal
   4818..4953    +  rep_origin     SV40 ori: SV40 origin of replication
   4974..4992    -  promoter       T7 promoter: promoter for bacteriophage T7 RNA polymerase
   5000..5155    +  CDS            lacZα (fragment): LacZα fragment of β-galactosidase; lacZ fragment
   5160..5588    +  rep_origin     f1 ori (sequence partly withheld): f1 bacteriophage origin of replication; arrow indicates direction of (+) strand synthesis
   5641..5745    +  promoter       AmpR promoter: bla
   5746..6606    +  CDS            AmpR: β-lactamase; bla; confers resistance to ampicillin, carbenicillin, and related antibiotics
   6777..7365    +  rep_origin     ori: high-copy-number ColE1/pMB1/pBR322/pUC origin of replication
   7548..7640    +  CDS            lacI (fragment): lac repressor; lacI; The lac repressor binds to the lac operator to inhibit transcription in E. coli. This inhibition can be relieved by adding lactose or isopropyl-β-D-thiogalactopyranoside (IPTG).
   7653..7674    +  protein_bind   CAP binding site: CAP binding activates transcription in the presence of cAMP. E. coli catabolite activator protein
   7689..7719    +  promoter       lac promoter: promoter for the E. coli lac operon
   7723..7745    +  protein_bind   lac operator (fragment): The lac repressor binds to the lac operator to inhibit transcription in E. coli. This inhibition can be relieved by adding lactose or isopropyl-β-D-thiogalactopyranoside (IPTG). lac repressor encoded by lacI
   7788..7806    +  promoter       T3 promoter: promoter for bacteriophage T3 RNA polymerase
   7834..8060    +  promoter       RSV promoter: Rous sarcoma virus enhancer/promoter
   8061..8241    +  LTR            5' LTR (truncated): truncated 5' long terminal repeat (LTR) from HIV-1
   8288..8413    +  misc_feature   HIV-1 Ψ: packaging signal of human immunodeficiency virus type 1
   8397..8760    +  CDS            HIV-1 gag (fragment): gag protein from human immunodeficiency virus 1; gag
   8906..9139    +  misc_feature   RRE: The Rev response element (RRE) of HIV-1 allows for Rev-dependent mRNA export from the nucleus to the cytoplasm.
   9516..9542    +  CDS            Rev (fragment): human immunodeficiency virus 1 (HIV-1) Rev protein; rev; enhances nuclear export of unspliced and incompletely spliced viral mRNAs
   9549..9572    +  promoter       SV40 promoter (fragment): SV40 early promoter
   9573..9644    +  promoter       SV40 promoter (fragment): SV40 enhancer and early promoter
   9668..9803    +  rep_origin     SV40 ori: SV40 origin of replication
   9849..10445   +  CDS            PuroR (fragment): puromycin N-acetyltransferase; pac from Streptomyces; confers resistance to puromycin
  10494..10611   +  misc_feature   cPPT/CTS: central polypurine tract and central termination sequence of HIV-1
