[The description below was written by a language model from this plasmid's Addgene catalogue record and pLannotate feature annotations shown in this document.]
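Description:
CCNT1_pLX307 is a third-generation-style, self-inactivating HIV-1 lentiviral expression plasmid built on the pLX307 backbone for stable expression of human cyclin T1 (CCNT1) in mammalian cells. It is propagated in E. coli through a high-copy ColE1/pUC origin with ampicillin resistance (β-lactamase), and it also carries an f1 origin along with remnants of a lac/T7/T3 cloning region. The sequenced plasmid is about 10.7 kb.

The viral genome is transcribed in packaging cells from an RSV promoter fused to a truncated 5' LTR. This is followed by the Ψ packaging signal with a partial gag sequence, the Rev response element for Rev-dependent nuclear export, and a cPPT/CTS element that aids nuclear import of the reverse-transcribed genome. Within the transfer region, an SV40 early promoter drives puromycin N-acetyltransferase for selection of transduced cells. A separate EF-1α promoter (recorded as "E1Fa" in the catalogue entry) drives the CCNT1 open reading frame. The ORF was introduced by Gateway recombination and is therefore flanked by attB1 and attB2 sites, with a backbone-encoded V5 epitope tag fused in frame at the C terminus for detection. A WPRE downstream enhances transcript stability and expression, and the ΔU3 3' LTR renders the integrated provirus self-inactivating. An SV40 polyadenylation signal lies beyond the LTR.

The insert differs from the NCBI reference protein by H519R, S566P and P712S, which the depositor notes are not known to affect function. Cyclin T1 is a cofactor that promotes RNA polymerase II activation. The associated publication examined candidate genes in β-catenin-active cancers, consistent with use for ORF overexpression in such cell models.
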