Addgene plasmid #98328: CCNT1_pLX307
Purpose: Lentiviral expression of CCNT1
Depositing lab: William Hahn & Sefi Rosenbluh. Depositing organization: Monash University. Publication: Genetic and Proteomic Interrogation of Lower Confidence Candidate Genes Reveals Signaling Networks in beta-Catenin-Active Cancers. Rosenbluh J, Mercer J, Shrestha Y, Oliver R, Tamayo P, Doench JG, Tirosh I, Piccioni F, Hartenian E, Horn H, Fagbami L, Root DE, Jaffe J, Lage K, Boehm JS, Hahn WC. Cell Syst. 2016 Sep 28;3(3):302-316.e4. doi: 10.1016/j.cels.2016.09.001. PubMed 27684187.
Backbone
  Vector backbone: pLX307
  Backbone manufacturer: David Root (Addgene plasmid # 41392)
  Vector type: Mammalian Expression, Lentiviral
  Selectable markers: Puromycin
Growth in bacteria
  Bacterial resistance: Ampicillin, 100 μg/mL
  Growth temperature: 37°C
  Growth strain: NEB Stable
  Copy number: High Copy
Gene/Insert
  Gene/Insert name: CCNT1
  Species: H. sapiens (human)
  Mutation: H519R, S566P, and P712S
  Entrez Gene: CCNT1 (a.k.a. CCNT, CYCT1, HIVE1)
  Promoter: E1Fa
  Tag / fusion protein: V5 (C terminal on backbone)
  Cloning method: Gateway Cloning
  Sequencing primers: 5′ TTCTTCCATTTCAGGTGTCGTGAG; 3′ GTGGATACGCTGCTTTAATGCCTT
Terms and licenses: Academic/Nonprofit Terms; Industry Terms: Not Available to Industry
Depositor comments: Addgene's sequencing results found H519R, S566P, and P712S mutations compared to NCBI reference sequence NP_001231.2. These mutations are not known to affect CCNT1 function.
How to cite: CCNT1_pLX307 was a gift from William Hahn & Sefi Rosenbluh (Addgene plasmid # 98328 ; http://n2t.net/addgene:98328 ; RRID:Addgene_98328)
